Addgene plasmid #79592: MO70-N-Flag-hCRACR2A-isoform-a
Purpose: Transient and retroviral expression
Depositing lab: Yousang Gwack. Depositing organization: University of California, Los Angeles (UCLA). Publication: A large Rab GTPase encoded by CRACR2A is a component of subsynaptic vesicles that transmit T cell activation signals. Srikanth S, Kim KD, Gao Y, Woo JS, Ghosh S, Calmettes G, Paz A, Abramson J, Jiang M, Gwack Y. Sci Signal. 2016 Mar 22;9(420):ra31. doi: 10.1126/scisignal.aac9171. PubMed 27016526.
Backbone
  Vector backbone: MO70
  Backbone size w/o insert (bp): 7480
  Vector type: Mammalian Expression, Retroviral
  Selectable markers: Puromycin
Growth in bacteria
  Bacterial resistance: Ampicillin, 100 μg/mL
  Growth temperature: 37°C
  Growth strain: NEB Stable
  Copy number: High Copy
Gene/Insert
  Gene/Insert name: CRACR2A-isoform-a (alt names: EFCAB4B; NM_001144958)
  Species: H. sapiens (human)
  Insert size (bp): 2196
  Entrez Gene: CRACR2A (a.k.a. EFCAB4B, RAB46)
  Promoter: CMV
  Tag / fusion protein: FLAG (N terminal on backbone)
  Cloning method: Restriction Enzyme; 5′ cloning site XhoI (not destroyed); 3′ cloning site EcoRI (not destroyed)
  Sequencing primers: 5′ CMV-F; 3′ pCDH-Rev
Terms and licenses: Academic/Nonprofit Terms; Industry Terms: Not Available to Industry
Depositor comments: This cDNA was cloned from a cDNA library made from Jurkat T cells, as described in the reference
How to cite: MO70-N-Flag-hCRACR2A-isoform-a was a gift from Yousang Gwack (Addgene plasmid # 79592 ; http://n2t.net/addgene:79592 ; RRID:Addgene_79592)
