[The description below was written by a language model from this plasmid's Addgene catalogue record.]
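Description:
MO70-N-Flag-hCRACR2A-isoform-a is a mammalian expression and retroviral plasmid built on the MO70 backbone (about 7.5 kb without insert). It is designed to express the long "a" isoform of human CRACR2A (also known as EFCAB4B or RAB46). The plasmid is maintained in bacteria as a high-copy, ampicillin-selected construct, and the use of a recombination-deficient stable strain fits a vector that carries repeated viral sequences. Puromycin is the selectable marker for transfected or transduced mammalian cells. No feature table accompanies the record, so the details of the viral elements, the origin of replication and the promoter driving the puromycin cassette are not stated.

The insert is roughly 2.2 kb and corresponds to the CRACR2A isoform a cDNA, which the depositor cloned from a Jurkat T cell cDNA library. It sits between XhoI and EcoRI sites, both preserved, so the open reading frame can be excised or exchanged. Expression is listed as driven by the CMV promoter. A FLAG epitope supplied by the backbone is fused to the N terminus of the protein, allowing detection or immunoprecipitation with anti-FLAG reagents.

The stated purpose is transient expression by direct transfection, or packaging into retroviral particles for stable delivery followed by puromycin selection. According to the associated study, this isoform encodes a large Rab GTPase found on subsynaptic vesicles that relay T cell activation signals. The construct therefore suits work on the localisation, interactions and signalling role of tagged CRACR2A-a in T cells and other mammalian cell lines.
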