>Addgene plasmid #79592 | MO70-N-Flag-hCRACR2A-isoform-a | addgene partial sequence | sequence record 150692 | CMV-F 5'-CGCAAATGGGCGGTAGGCGTG-3'
CAGAGCTCAATAAAAGAGCCCACAACCCCTCACTCGGCGCGCCAGTCCTCCGATAGACTGCGTCGCCCGG
GTACCCGTATTCCCAATAAAGCCTCTTGCTGTTTGCATCCGAATCGTGGACTCGCTGATCCTTGGGAGGG
TCTCCTCAGATTGATTGACTGCCCACCTCGGGGGTCTTTCATTTGGAGGTTCCACCGAGATTTGGAGACC
CCTGCCCAGGGACCACCGACCCCCCCGCCGGGAGGTAAGCTGGCCAGCGGTCGTTTCGTGTCTGTCTCTG
TCTTTGTGCGTGTTTGTGCCGGCATCTAATGTTTGCGCCTGCGTCTGTACTAGTTAGCTAACTAGCTCTG
TATCTGGCGGACCCGTGGTGGAACTGACGAGTTCTGAACACCCGGCCGCAACCCTGGGAGACGTCCCAGG
GACTTTGGGGGCCGTTTTTGTGGCCCGACCTGAGGAAGGGAGTCGATGTGGAATCCGACCCCGTCAGGAT
ATGTGGTTCTGGTAGGAGACGAGAACCTAAAACAGTTCCCGCCTCCGTCTGAATTTTTGCTTTCGGTTTG
GAACCGAAGCCGCGCGTCTTGTCTGCTGCAGCGCTGCAGCATCGTTCTGTGTTGTCTCTGTCTGACTGTG
TTTCTGTATTTGTCTGAAAATTAGGGCCAGACTGTTACCACTCCCTTAAGTTTGACCTTAGGTCACTGGA
AAGATGTCGAGCGGATCGCTCACAACCAGTCGGTAGATGTCAAGAAGAGACGTTGGGTTACCTTCTGCTC
TGCAGAATGGCCAACCTTTAACGTCGGATGGCCGCGAGACGGCACCTTTAACCGAGACCTCATCACCCAG
GTTAAGATCAAGGTCTTTTCACCTGGCCCGCATGGACACCCAGACCAGGTCCCCTACATCGTGACCTGGG
AAGCCTTGG
