>Addgene plasmid #79592 | MO70-N-Flag-hCRACR2A-isoform-a | addgene partial sequence | sequence record 150694 | pCDH-rev 5'-GCATTCCTTTGGCGAGAG-3'
AGGGCCAGGTTTCCGGGCCCTCACATTGCCAAAAGACGGCAATATGGTGGAAAATAACCGGAATTACTCG
CGACAATTCTCACTTGTCATCGTCGTCCTTGTAGTCAGCGGCCGCAATATCGATCTGGTTAACGTAGAAT
TCTCAGCCACAGCAGGATTTCTTCTTAGCAGGGTGGCCGACCTGAATGGTGTCCTCTCTCACTGTGTCTT
CTTGCTCCTTGAGGAACCTGGCCAGATGGAGCAGGGACTCTTTGGTGTTGTGACCAGAGTAGGCGCTGCA
TTCATAGAAGATCAGATTGTTCTCCGTGGCAAGCTGCTCTCCGAGGCCCCGGGGGACTTCCCGCTCCTTC
TCGTTGTCAAGCTTATTACCCAGCAGAAGAACAGGCACCCGGTCTCCCACAGCTTCCTCCACGCTGCTCA
GCCACCGCCGGACCGACAGGAACGACTGCTTGTCTGTGAGATCGTACATGACGATGACACCATCTGCCTT
TCTGAAGAACTGCTGGGTGATGCACCGGTACCTCTCCTGCCCAGCCGTGTCCCACAGCTGCAGGGCCACC
TGAGAGTTGTCCACATTCAACGTCTTCACACGGTAATCAATGCCCACAGTGGCCGCCATGCCTGGGGAGA
ACCGGTCCTCACAGAATCTCCTCAGGAAGGATGTCTTCCCCACCGCGGAATTGCCCACGAACACAATCTT
GAAGAGCCGGTCAGGGGCAGAGGGAGAGCTTTCCTCCTTACACAGGGCTTCTTTTCCAACAGGCTGCCCT
CGGGGGGATGTGGGGGTGAGTTTCAAGGGTGGGGCCTCCGGGATTTGTCCCTGTACCCCCTGGTCAGAGA
CCTCTTCCTCTTCTGAGCATTTGCTCAGGGGTTGCTCAAAGCCACCATCCAGGAGCTGGGGCAGGGGGTC
TTCTTCAACGGAGATGATTCTGCGGAGCGGCCGGGGGTACGGACCCCCAGGCCCTGGCTCCCCGGTTCCT
GGCT
