>Addgene plasmid #79592 | MO70-N-Flag-hCRACR2A-isoform-a | addgene partial sequence | sequence record 151328 | gag-F 5'-ccaacctttaacgtcggatg-3'
GACCTCATCACCCAGGTTAAGATCAAGGTCTTTTCACCTGGCCCGCATGGACACCCAGACCAGGTCCCCT
ACATCGTGACCTGGGAAGCCTTGGCTTTTGACCCCCCTCCCTGGGTCAAGCCCTTTGTACACCCTAAGCC
TCCGCCTCCTCTTCCTCCATCCGCCCCGTCTCTCCCCCTTGAACCTCCTCGTTCGACCCCGCCTCGATCC
TCCCTTTATCCAGCCCTCACTCCTTCTCTAGGCGCCGGAATTAGATCGATCTCTCGAGATGGACTACAAA
GACGATGACGACAAGGCTGCCCCTGACGGGAGGGTAGTCTCCAGACCCCAGAGACTTGGTCAGGGGTCTG
GCCAGGGGCCAAAGGGGAGTGGAGCCTGCCTGCATCCCCTGGACAGCCTGGAGCAGAAGGAGACTCAGGA
GCAAACGTCGGGCCAGCTAGTCATGCTGAGGAAGGCACAGGAGTTCTTTCAGACCTGTGATGCTGAAGGC
AAGGGCTTCATCGCCAGGAAGGATATGCAGAGGCTGCATAAGGAGCTACCGCTCAGCCTGGAGGAACTGG
AGGATGTGTTTGATGCCCTGGATGCTGATGGCAATGGCTATCTGACCCCACAGGAGTTCACTACTGGATT
TAGTCACTTCTTCTTCAGCCAGAATAACCCAAGTCAGGAAGATGCAGGTGAACAGGTGGCCCAGCGCCAT
GAAGAGAAGGTGTATCTGTCCAGAGGGGATGAGGATCTGGGCGACATGGGCGAAGATGAGGAAGCCCAGT
TCCGGATGCTGATGGACAGACTTGGAGCCCAAAAGGTGTTGGAAGATGAAAGTGATGTCAAGCAGCTCTG
GTTGCAGCTGAAGAAGGAGGAACCTCATTTACTGTCCAACTTTGAAGACTTCCTGACCAGAATCATCTCC
CAGCTCCAAGAAGCCCATGAGGAGAAGAATGAACTGGAGTGTGCCCTAAAAAGGAAAA
